Addgene plasmid #241405: pLentiLox7.0-mVenus-CAGEn-Caax (Nrdj1)
Purpose: Proximity-triggered Protein Trans-Splicing between mVenus and RFP, Figure 1 in Nature Chemical Biology 20.10 (2024): 1353-1360.
Depositing lab: Thomas Muir. Depositing organization: Princeton University. Publication: Distinct phases of cellular signaling revealed by time-resolved protein synthesis. Lee G, Muir TW. Nat Chem Biol. 2024 Oct;20(10):1353-1360. doi: 10.1038/s41589-024-01677-3. Epub 2024 Jul 8. PubMed 38977789.
Backbone
  Vector backbone: pLentiLox7.0
  Backbone size w/o insert (bp): 6958
  Vector type: Mammalian Expression, Lentiviral
Growth in bacteria
  Bacterial resistance: Ampicillin, 100 μg/mL
  Growth temperature: 37°C
  Growth strain: NEB Stable
  Copy number: High Copy
Gene/Insert
  Gene/Insert name: mVenus-CAGEn-Caax (Nrdj1)
  Species: Synthetic
  Insert size (bp): 1719
  Promoter: CMV
  Tag / fusion protein: 3xFLAG (N terminal on insert)
  Cloning method: Gibson Cloning
  Sequencing primers: 5′ CMV-F; 3′ CATAGCGTAAAAGGAGCAACA
Terms and licenses: Academic/Nonprofit Terms; Industry Terms: Not Available to Industry
Depositor comments: Engineered NrdJ-1N intein (Caged NrdJ-1N) fused to the 3'-end of mVenus-add-on sequence (NPC). FKBP*domain and Caax motif fused to the 3'-end of Caged NrdJ-1N.
How to cite: pLentiLox7.0-mVenus-CAGEn-Caax (Nrdj1) was a gift from Thomas Muir (Addgene plasmid # 241405 ; http://n2t.net/addgene:241405 ; RRID:Addgene_241405)
