[The description below was written by a language model from this plasmid's Addgene catalogue record and pLannotate feature annotations shown in this document.]
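Description:
pLentiLox7.0-mVenus-CAGEn-Caax (Nrdj1) is a lentiviral mammalian expression plasmid built on the pLentiLox7.0 backbone, with a full sequence of about 8.7 kb. It is maintained in bacteria through a high-copy ColE1/pUC-type origin and an ampicillin resistance gene. The viral portion has a chimeric arrangement in which a CMV enhancer/promoter drives a truncated HIV-1 5' LTR, followed by the Ψ packaging signal with a partial gag segment, the Rev response element and the cPPT/CTS. A WPRE and a second truncated LTR annotation sit at the 3' end. These elements allow the genome to be packaged, exported and integrated when helper functions are supplied in trans. A mouse U6 promoter inherited from the backbone lies upstream of the expression cassette, but the annotation shows no hairpin or guide after it.

The payload is a synthetic fusion of roughly 1.7 kb under an internal CMV enhancer/promoter. It begins with an N-terminal 3xFLAG tag (annotated only as a partial FLAG match) and mVenus plus a short add-on sequence. Next comes an engineered, caged N-terminal fragment of the NrdJ-1 split intein, which falls in the unannotated gap between mVenus and the next feature. An FKBP-derived domain (annotated as the F36V variant, DmrB) and a K-Ras-derived CaaX motif for membrane targeting complete the fusion. Two same-orientation loxP sites flank the CMV cassette, so Cre should be able to excise it.

The construct serves as one half of a proximity-triggered protein trans-splicing system. When the caged intein halves are brought together, splicing joins mVenus to an RFP-containing partner supplied from a separate construct. The partner and the trigger are not described in this record.
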