Features (pLannotate 1.2.2; 28 found; start..end, strand, type, name):
     31..83      -  misc_feature   bom (fragment): basis of mobility region from pBR322
    238..617     +  enhancer       CMV enhancer: human cytomegalovirus immediate early enhancer
    618..817     +  promoter       CMV promoter: human cytomegalovirus (CMV) immediate early promoter
    835..1015    +  LTR            5' LTR (truncated): truncated 5' long terminal repeat (LTR) from HIV-1
   1062..1187    +  misc_feature   HIV-1 Ψ: packaging signal of human immunodeficiency virus type 1
   1171..1509    +  CDS            HIV-1 gag (fragment): gag protein from human immunodeficiency virus 1; gag
   1684..1917    +  misc_feature   RRE: The Rev response element (RRE) of HIV-1 allows for Rev-dependent mRNA export from the nucleus to the cytoplasm.
   2294..2394    +  CDS            Rev (fragment): human immunodeficiency virus 1 (HIV-1) Rev protein; rev; enhances nuclear export of unspliced and incompletely spliced viral mRNAs
   2444..2561    +  misc_feature   cPPT/CTS: central polypurine tract and central termination sequence of HIV-1
   2616..2928    +  promoter       U6 promoter: RNA polymerase III promoter for mouse U6 snRNA (Das et al., 1988)
   2941..2968    -  misc_feature   MCS (fragment): pBluescript multiple cloning site
   3003..3036    +  protein_bind   loxP: Cre-mediated recombination occurs in the 8-bp core sequence (GCATACAT). Cre recombinase
   3152..3455    +  enhancer       CMV enhancer: human cytomegalovirus immediate early enhancer
   3456..3659    +  promoter       CMV promoter: human cytomegalovirus (CMV) immediate early promoter
   3686..3722    +  misc_feature   MCS (fragment): multiple cloning site
   3802..3822    +  CDS            FLAG (fragment): FLAG® epitope tag, followed by an enterokinase cleavage site
   3871..4587    +  CDS            mVenus: mVenus is a basic (constitutively fluorescent) yellow fluorescent protein published in 2006, derived from Aequorea victoria. It is reported to be a rapidly-maturing monomer with moderate acid sensitivity.
   5071..5391    +  CDS            DmrB: F36V mutant of FK506-binding protein FKBP12 binds synthetic ligands that do not bind wild-type FKBP
   5410..5453    +  CDS            K-Ras (fragment): human small GTPase proto-oncoprotein
   5482..5515    +  protein_bind   loxP: Cre-mediated recombination occurs in the 8-bp core sequence (GCATACAT). Cre recombinase
   5548..5571    +  misc_feature   MCS (fragment): pBluescript multiple cloning site
   5571..6157    +  misc_feature   WPRE: woodchuck hepatitis virus posttranscriptional regulatory element
   6158..6177    +  misc_feature   MCS (fragment): pBluescript multiple cloning site
   6179..6679    +  CDS            nef (fragment): NEF_HV1LA - Experimental evidence at protein level: Swiss-Prot protein existence level 1. Extracellular Nef protein targets CD4(+) T-lymphocytes for apoptosis by interacting with CXCR4 surface receptors. From Human immunodeficiency virus type 1 group M subtype B (isolate Lai) (HIV-1).
   6686..6866    +  LTR            5' LTR (truncated): truncated 5' long terminal repeat (LTR) from HIV-1
   6928..7516    -  rep_origin     ori: high-copy-number ColE1/pMB1/pBR322/pUC origin of replication
   7687..8547    -  CDS            AmpR: β-lactamase; bla; confers resistance to ampicillin, carbenicillin, and related antibiotics
   8548..8652    -  promoter       AmpR promoter: bla
>Addgene plasmid #241405 | pLentiLox7.0-mVenus-CAGEn-Caax (Nrdj1) | addgene full sequence | sequence record 485431 | Addgene NGS Result
GTCGACGGATCGGGAGATCTCCCGATCCCCTATGGTGCACTCTCAGTACAATCTGCTCTGATGCCGCATA
GTTAAGCCAGTATCTGCTCCCTGCTTGTGTGTTGGAGGTCGCTGAGTAGTGCGCGAGCAAAATTTAAGCT
ACAACAAGGCAAGGCTTGACCGACAATTGCATGAAGAATCTGCTTAGGGTTAGGCGTTTTGCGCTGCTTC
GCGATGTACGGGCCAGATATACGCGTTGACATTGATTATTGACTAGTTATTAATAGTAATCAATTACGGG
GTCATTAGTTCATAGCCCATATATGGAGTTCCGCGTTACATAACTTACGGTAAATGGCCCGCCTGGCTGA
CCGCCCAACGACCCCCGCCCATTGACGTCAATAATGACGTATGTTCCCATAGTAACGCCAATAGGGACTT
TCCATTGACGTCAATGGGTGGAGTATTTACGGTAAACTGCCCACTTGGCAGTACATCAAGTGTATCATAT
GCCAAGTACGCCCCCTATTGACGTCAATGACGGTAAATGGCCCGCCTGGCATTATGCCCAGTACATGACC
TTATGGGACTTTCCTACTTGGCAGTACATCTACGTATTAGTCATCGCTATTACCATGGTGATGCGGTTTT
GGCAGTACATCAATGGGCGTGGATAGCGGTTTGACTCACGGGGATTTCCAAGTCTCCACCCCATTGACGT
CAATGGGAGTTTGTTTTGGCACCAAAATCAACGGGACTTTCCAAAATGTCGTAACAACTCCGCCCCATTG
ACGCAAATGGGCGGTAGGCGTGTACGGTGGGAGGTCTATATAAGCAGCGCGTTTTGCCTGTACTGGGTCT
CTCTGGTTAGACCAGATCTGAGCCTGGGAGCTCTCTGGCTAACTAGGGAACCCACTGCTTAAGCCTCAAT
AAAGCTTGCCTTGAGTGCTTCAAGTAGTGTGTGCCCGTCTGTTGTGTGACTCTGGTAACTAGAGATCCCT
CAGACCCTTTTAGTCAGTGTGGAAAATCTCTAGCAGTGGCGCCCGAACAGGGACTTGAAAGCGAAAGGGA
AACCAGAGGAGCTCTCTCGACGCAGGACTCGGCTTGCTGAAGCGCGCACGGCAAGAGGCGAGGGGCGGCG
ACTGGTGAGTACGCCAAAAATTTTGACTAGCGGAGGCTAGAAGGAGAGAGATGGGTGCGAGAGCGTCAGT
ATTAAGCGGGGGAGAATTAGATCGCGATGGGAAAAAATTCGGTTAAGGCCAGGGGGAAAGAAAAAATATA
AATTAAAACATATAGTATGGGCAAGCAGGGAGCTAGAACGATTCGCAGTTAATCCTGGCCTGTTAGAAAC
ATCAGAAGGCTGTAGACAAATACTGGGACAGCTACAACCATCCCTTCAGACAGGATCAGAAGAACTTAGA
TCATTATATAATACAGTAGCAACCCTCTATTGTGTGCATCAAAGGATAGAGATAAAAGACACCAAGGAAG
CTTTAGACAAGATAGAGGAAGAGCAAAACAAAAGTAAGACCACCGCACAGCAAGCGGCCGGCCGCTGATC
TTCAGACCTGGAGGAGGAGATATGAGGGACAATTGGAGAAGTGAATTATATAAATATAAAGTAGTAAAAA
TTGAACCATTAGGAGTAGCACCCACCAAGGCAAAGAGAAGAGTGGTGCAGAGAGAAAAAAGAGCAGTGGG
AATAGGAGCTTTGTTCCTTGGGTTCTTGGGAGCAGCAGGAAGCACTATGGGCGCAGCGTCAATGACGCTG
ACGGTACAGGCCAGACAATTATTGTCTGGTATAGTGCAGCAGCAGAACAATTTGCTGAGGGCTATTGAGG
CGCAACAGCATCTGTTGCAACTCACAGTCTGGGGCATCAAGCAGCTCCAGGCAAGAATCCTGGCTGTGGA
AAGATACCTAAAGGATCAACAGCTCCTGGGGATTTGGGGTTGCTCTGGAAAACTCATTTGCACCACTGCT
GTGCCTTGGAATGCTAGTTGGAGTAATAAATCTCTGGAACAGATTTGGAATCACACGACCTGGATGGAGT
GGGACAGAGAAATTAACAATTACACAAGCTTAATACACTCCTTAATTGAAGAATCGCAAAACCAGCAAGA
AAAGAATGAACAAGAATTATTGGAATTAGATAAATGGGCAAGTTTGTGGAATTGGTTTAACATAACAAAT
TGGCTGTGGTATATAAAATTATTCATAATGATAGTAGGAGGCTTGGTAGGTTTAAGAATAGTTTTTGCTG
TACTTTCTATAGTGAATAGAGTTAGGCAGGGATATTCACCATTATCGTTTCAGACCCACCTCCCAACCCC
GAGGGGACCCGACAGGCCCGAAGGAATAGAAGAAGAAGGTGGAGAGAGAGACAGAGACAGATCCATTCGA
TTAGTGAACGGATCGGCACTGCGTGCGCCAATTCTGCAGACAAATGGCAGTATTCATCCACAATTTTAAA
AGAAAAGGGGGGATTGGGGGGTACAGTGCAGGGGAAAGAATAGTAGACATAATAGCAACAGACATACAAA
CTAAAGAATTACAAAAACAAATTACAAAAATTCAAAATTTTCGGGTTTATTACAGGGACAGCAGAGATCC
AGTTTGGTTAGTACCGCGCTCTAGAGATCCGACGCGCCATCTCTAGGCCCGCGCCGGCCCCCTCGCACAG
ACTTGTGGGAGAAGCTCGGCTACTCCCCTGCCCCGGTTAATTTGCATATAATATTTCCTAGTAACTATAG
AGGCTTAATGTGCGATAAAAGACAGATAATCTGTTCTTTTTAATACTAGCTACATTTTACATGATAGGCT
TGGATTTCTATAAGAGATACAAATACTAAATTATTATTTTAAAAAACAGCACAAAAGGAAACTCACCCTA
ACTGTAAAGTAATTGTGTGTTTTGAGACTATAAATATCCCTTGGAGAAAAGCCTTGTTAACGCGCGGTGA
CCCTCGAGGTCGACGGTATCGATAAGCTCGCTTCACGAGATTCCAGCAGGTCGAGGGACCTAATAACTTC
GTATAGCATACATTATACGAAGTTATATTAAGGGTTCCAAGCTTAAGCGGCCGCGTGGATAACCGTATTA
CCGCCATGCATTAGTTATTAATAGTAATCAATTACGGGGTCATTAGTTCATAGCCCATATATGGAGTTCC
GCGTTACATAACTTACGGTAAATGGCCCGCCTGGCTGACCGCCCAACGACCCCCGCCCATTGACGTCAAT
AATGACGTATGTTCCCATAGTAACGCCAATAGGGACTTTCCATTGACGTCAATGGGTGGAGTATTTACGG
TAAACTGCCCACTTGGCAGTACATCAAGTGTATCATATGCCAAGTACGCCCCCTATTGACGTCAATGACG
GTAAATGGCCCGCCTGGCATTATGCCCAGTACATGACCTTATGGGACTTTCCTACTTGGCAGTACATCTA
CGTATTAGTCATCGCTATTACCATGGTGATGCGGTTTTGGCAGTACATCAATGGGCGTGGATAGCGGTTT
GACTCACGGGGATTTCCAAGTCTCCACCCCATTGACGTCAATGGGAGTTTGTTTTGGCACCAAAATCAAC
GGGACTTTCCAAAATGTCGTAACAACTCCGCCCCATTGACGCAAATGGGCGGTAGGCGTGTACGGTGGGA
GGTCTATATAAGCAGAGCTGGTTTAGTGAACCGTCAGATCCGCTAGAATTCTGCAGTCGACGGTACCGCG
GGCCCGGGATCCACCGGTCGCCACCATGGGTAGTCTCGAGGGTACCATGGGTTCAGACTATAAAGATGAT
GATGATAAAGGTGGCTCCGACTACAAGGATGACGATGACAAGGGAGGTAGTGACTACAAAGACGATGACG
ACAAGGGCGGAGGAGGAAGTATGGTGAGCAAGGGCGAGGAGCTGTTCACCGGGGTGGTGCCCATCCTGGT
CGAGCTGGACGGCGACGTAAACGGCCACAAGTTCAGCGTGTCCGGCGAGGGCGAGGGCGATGCCACCTAC
GGCAAGCTGACCCTGAAGTTGATCTGCACCACCGGCAAGCTGCCCGTGCCCTGGCCCACCCTCGTGACCA
CCCTCGGCTACGGCCTGCAGTGCTTCGCCCGCTACCCCGACCACATGAAGCAGCACGACTTCTTCAAGTC
CGCCATGCCCGAAGGCTACGTCCAGGAGCGCACCATCTTCTTCAAGGACGACGGCAACTACAAGACCCGC
GCCGAGGTGAAGTTCGATGGCGACACCCTGGTGAACCGCATCGAGCTGAAGGGCATCGACTTCAAGGAGG
ACGGCAACATCCTGGGGCACAAGCTGGAGTACAACTACAACAGCCACAACGTCTATATCACCGCCGACAA
GCAGAAGAACGGCATCAAGGCAAACTTCAAGATCCGCCACAACATCGAGGACGGCGGCGTGCAGCTCGCC
GACCACTACCAGCAGAACACCCCCATCGGCGACGGCCCCGTGCTGCTGCCCGACAACCACTACCTGAGCT
ACCAGTCCAAACTGAGCAAAGACCCCAACGAGAAGCGCGATCACATGGTCCTGCTGGAGTTCGTGACCGC
CGCCGGGATCACTCTCGGCATGGACGAGCTGTACAAGAATCCATGCTGTCTGGTCGGCTCTAGCGAAATC
ATCACACGTAATTATGGGAAGACAACCATTAAGGAAGTAGTTGAGATATTTGACAATGATAAAAATATCC
AAGTTCTAGCGTTTAACACTCACACTGACAACATCGAGTGGGCTCCCATTAAAGCTGCACAACTTACTAG
ACCGAACGCTGAGTTGGTTGAACTCGAAATTGATACCCTACATGGTGTGAAAACGATCAGGTGTACCCCC
GACCACCCAGTTTACACTAAAAACAGGGGCTACGTGCGAGCGGATGAGTTAACCGATGATGATGAGCTTG
TTGTAGCCATCGAGAACCTGTATGGCGATGAAGTAGATGGCTATTTTCAGGGCATGGAAGCGGAGACGTA
TATAGGAAAGCTTAAATCCCGAGCAATTGTATCAAACGAGGACACGTATGATATTCAGACGTCAACTCAT
AACTTTTTTGCGAATGATAACAGCGCCGGCGGAGTGCAGGTGGAAACCATCTCCCCAGGAGACGGGCGCA
CCTTCCCCAAGCGCGGCCAGACCTGCGTGGTGCACTACACCGGGATGCTTGAAGATGGAAAGAAATTTGA
TTCCTCCCGGGACAGAAACAAGCCCTTTAAGTTTATGCTAGGCAAGCAGGAGGTGATCCGAGGCTGGGAA
GAAGGGGTTGCCCAGATGAGTGTGGGTCAGAGAGCCAAACTGACTATATCTCCAGATTATGCCTATGGTG
CCACTGGGCACCCAGGCATCATCCCACCACATGCCACTCTCGTCTTCGATGTGGAGCTTCTAAAACTGGA
AGGAAGCGGGAGTGGGAGCAAAAAGAAGAAAAAGAAGTCAAAGACAAAGTGTGTAATTATGTAGCCTGCA
GGCAATTCGTCGAGGGACCTAATAACTTCGTATAGCATACATTATACGAAGTTATACATGTTTAAGGGTT
CCGGTTCCACTAGGTACAATTCGATATCAAGCTTATCGATAATCAACCTCTGGATTACAAAATTTGTGAA
AGATTGACTGGTATTCTTAACTATGTTGCTCCTTTTACGCTATGTGGATACGCTGCTTTAATGCCTTTGT
ATCATGCTATTGCTTCCCGTATGGCTTTCATTTTCTCCTCCTTGTATAAATCCTGGTTGCTGTCTCTTTA
TGAGGAGTTGTGGCCCGTTGTCAGGCAACGTGGCGTGGTGTGCACTGTGTTTGCTGACGCAACCCCCACT
GGTTGGGGCATTGCCACCACCTGTCAGCTCCTTTCCGGGACTTTCGCTTTCCCCCTCCCTATTGCCACGG
CGGAACTCATCGCCGCCTGCCTTGCCCGCTGCTGGACAGGGGCTCGGCTGTTGGGCACTGACAATTCCGT
GGTGTTGTCGGGGAAATCATCGTCCTTTCCTTGGCTGCTCGCCTGTGTTGCCACCTGGATTCTGCGCGGG
ACGTCCTTCTGCTACGTCCCTTCGGCCCTCAATCCAGCGGACCTTCCTTCCCGGCCTGCTGCCGGCTCTG
CGGCCTCTTCCGCGTCTTCGCCTTCGCCCTCAGACGAGTCGGATCTCCCTTTGGGCCGCCTCCCCGCATC
GATACCGTCGACCTCGATCGAGACCTAGAAAAACATGGAGCAATCACAAGTAGCAATACAGCAGCTACCA
ATGCTGATTGTGCCTGGCTAGAAGCACAAGAGGAGGAGGAGGTGGGTTTTCCAGTCACACCTCAGGTACC
TTTAAGACCAATGACTTACAAGGCAGCTGTAGATCTTAGCCACTTTTTAAAAGAAAAGGGGGGACTGGAA
GGGCTAATTCACTCCCAACGAAGACAAGATATCCTTGATCTGTGGATCTACCACACACAAGGCTACTTCC
CTGATTGGCAGAACTACACACCAGGGCCAGGGATCAGATATCCACTGACCTTTGGATGGTGCTACAAGCT
AGTACCAGTTGAGCAAGAGAAGGTAGAAGAAGCCAATGAAGGAGAGAACACCCGCTTGTTACACCCTGTG
AGCCTGCATGGGATGGATGACCCGGAGAGAGAAGTATTAGAGTGGAGGTTTGACAGCCGCCTAGCATTTC
ATCACATGGCCCGAGAGCTGCATCCGGACTGTACTGGGTCTCTCTGGTTAGACCAGATCTGAGCCTGGGA
GCTCTCTGGCTAACTAGGGAACCCACTGCTTAAGCCTCAATAAAGCTTGCCTTGAGTGCTTCAAGTAGTG
TGTGCCCGTCTGTTGTGTGACTCTGGTAACTAGAGATCCCTCAGACCCTTTTAGTCAGTGTGGAAAATCT
CTAGCAGCATGTGAGCAAAAGGCCAGCAAAAGGCCAGGAACCGTAAAAAGGCCGCGTTGCTGGCGTTTTT
CCATAGGCTCCGCCCCCCTGACGAGCATCACAAAAATCGACGCTCAAGTCAGAGGTGGCGAAACCCGACA
GGACTATAAAGATACCAGGCGTTTCCCCCTGGAAGCTCCCTCGTGCGCTCTCCTGTTCCGACCCTGCCGC
TTACCGGATACCTGTCCGCCTTTCTCCCTTCGGGAAGCGTGGCGCTTTCTCATAGCTCACGCTGTAGGTA
TCTCAGTTCGGTGTAGGTCGTTCGCTCCAAGCTGGGCTGTGTGCACGAACCCCCCGTTCAGCCCGACCGC
TGCGCCTTATCCGGTAACTATCGTCTTGAGTCCAACCCGGTAAGACACGACTTATCGCCACTGGCAGCAG
CCACTGGTAACAGGATTAGCAGAGCGAGGTATGTAGGCGGTGCTACAGAGTTCTTGAAGTGGTGGCCTAA
CTACGGCTACACTAGAAGAACAGTATTTGGTATCTGCGCTCTGCTGAAGCCAGTTACCTTCGGAAAAAGA
GTTGGTAGCTCTTGATCCGGCAAACAAACCACCGCTGGTAGCGGTGGTTTTTTTGTTTGCAAGCAGCAGA
TTACGCGCAGAAAAAAAGGATCTCAAGAAGATCCTTTGATCTTTTCTACGGGGTCTGACGCTCAGTGGAA
CGAAAACTCACGTTAAGGGATTTTGGTCATGAGATTATCAAAAAGGATCTTCACCTAGATCCTTTTAAAT
TAAAAATGAAGTTTTAAATCAATCTAAAGTATATATGAGTAAACTCGGTCTGACAGTTACCAATGCTTAA
TCAGTGAGGCACCTATCTCAGCGATCTGTCTATTTCGTTCATCCATAGTTGCCTGACTCCCCGTCGTGTA
GATAACTACGATACGGGAGGGCTTACCATCTGGCCCCAGTGCTGCAATGATACCGCGAGACCCACGCTCA
CCGGCTCCAGATTTATCAGCAATAAACCAGCCAGCCGGAAGGGCCGAGCGCAGAAGTGGTCCTGCAACTT
TATCCGCCTCCATCCAGTCTATTAATTGTTGCCGGGAAGCTAGAGTAAGTAGTTCGCCAGTTAATAGTTT
GCGCAACGTTGTTGCCATTGCTACAGGCATCGTGGTGTCACGCTCGTCGTTTGGTATGGCTTCATTCAGC
TCCGGTTCCCAACGATCAAGGCGAGTTACATGATCCCCCATGTTGTGCAAAAAAGCGGTTAGCTCCTTCG
GTCCTCCGATCGTTGTCAGAAGTAAGTTGGCCGCAGTGTTATCACTCATGGTTATGGCAGCACTGCATAA
TTCTCTTACTGTCATGCCATCCGTAAGATGCTTTTCTGTGACTGGTGAGTACTCAACCAAGTCATTCTGA
GAATAGTGTATGCGGCGACCGAGTTGCTCTTGCCCGGCGTCAATACGGGATAATACCGCGCCACATAGCA
GAACTTTAAAAGTGCTCATCATTGGAAAACGTTCTTCGGGGCGAAAACTCTCAAGGATCTTACCGCTGTT
GAGATCCAGTTCGATGTAACCCACTCGTGCACCCAACTGATCTTCAGCATCTTTTACTTTCACCAGCGTT
TCTGGGTGAGCAAAAACAGGAAGGCAAAATGCCGCAAAAAAGGGAATAAGGGCGACACGGAAATGTTGAA
TACTCATACTCTTCCTTTTTCAATATTATTGAAGCATTTATCAGGGTTATTGTCTCATGAGCGGATACAT
ATTTGAATGTATTTAGAAAAATAAACAAATAGGGGTTCCGCGCACATTTCCCCGAAAAGTGCCACCTGAC
